Addgene plasmid #71542: pCMV-myc-mito
Purpose: Biomedical Research
Depositing lab: David Sidransky. Depositing organization: Johns Hopkins University and School of Medicine. Publication: Mitochondrial cytochrome B gene mutation promotes tumor growth in bladder cancer. Dasgupta S, Hoque MO, Upadhyay S, Sidransky D. Cancer Res. 2008 Feb 1;68(3):700-6. doi: 10.1158/0008-5472.CAN-07-5532. PubMed 18245469.
Backbone
  Vector backbone: pCMV-myc-mito
  Backbone manufacturer: Invitrogen
  Backbone size w/o insert (bp): 4967
  Vector type: cytomegalovirus
  Selectable markers: Neomycin (select with G418)
Growth in bacteria
  Bacterial resistance: Ampicillin, 100 μg/mL
  Growth temperature: 37°C
  Growth strain: DH5alpha
  Copy number: High Copy
Gene/Insert
  Gene/Insert name: myc-mito
  Promoter: CMV
  Tag / fusion protein: none
  Cloning method: Unknown; 5′ cloning site Sal1 (unknown if destroyed); 3′ cloning site Not1 (unknown if destroyed)
  Sequencing primers: 5′ ?; 3′ ?
Terms and licenses: Academic/Nonprofit Terms; Industry Terms: Not Available to Industry
How to cite: pCMV-myc-mito was a gift from David Sidransky (Addgene plasmid # 71542 ; http://n2t.net/addgene:71542 ; RRID:Addgene_71542)
