[The description below was written by a language model from this plasmid's Addgene catalogue record.]
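Description:
pCMV-myc-mito is a mammalian expression plasmid built on the commercial Invitrogen backbone of the same name, recorded at about 5 kb without insert. It is propagated in E. coli as a high-copy plasmid under ampicillin selection. It also carries a neomycin resistance marker, so transfected mammalian cells can be selected with G418, for example to derive stable lines. The catalogue lists the vector type only as "cytomegalovirus", which refers to the CMV promoter driving expression rather than to any viral delivery system. This is a plasmid for transfection, not a packaged viral vector.

The insert is listed simply as "myc-mito", and no separate gene of interest is recorded, so the deposit appears to be the empty parental vector. The name suggests a cassette that combines a mitochondrial targeting signal with a myc epitope tag, an arrangement that would send a cloned protein to mitochondria and allow its detection with anti-myc antibodies. The record does not describe these elements explicitly, however, and its tag field reads "none". SalI and NotI are given as the 5′ and 3′ cloning sites, with no information on whether they remain intact, and the cloning method is listed as unknown. No feature table is provided, so the origin of replication, polyadenylation signals and the exact layout of the cassette cannot be confirmed.

The stated purpose is only "biomedical research". The associated publication concerns a mitochondrial cytochrome b gene mutation and tumour growth in bladder cancer. That context fits use of this vector as a backbone or control for expressing mitochondrially targeted proteins in cultured mammalian cells.
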