>Addgene plasmid #71542 | pCMV-myc-mito | addgene partial sequence | sequence record 131445 | CMV-F 5'-CGCAAATGGGCGGTAGGCGTG-3'
GCAGAGCTTTCTGGCTAACTAGAGAACCCACTGCTTACTGGCACGTGACCATGTCCGTCCTGACGCCGCT
GCTGCTGCGGGGCTTGACAGGCTCGGCCCGGCGGCTCCCAGTGCCGCGCGCCAAGATCCATTCGTTGCTG
CAGGTCGACCTCGAGATCAAACGGGCGGCCGCAGAACAAAAACTCATCTCAGAAGAGGATCTGAATGGGG
CCGCATAGTCTAGAAGCTCGCTGATCAGCCTCGACTGTGCCTTCTAGTTGCCAGCCATCTGTTGTTTGCC
CCTCCCCCGTGCCTTCCTTGACCCTGGAAGGTGCCACTCCCACTGTCCTTTCCTAATAAAATGAGGAAAT
TGCATCGCATTGTCTGAGTAGGTGTCATTCTATTCTGGGGGGTGGGGTGGGGCAGGACAGCAAGGGGGAG
GATTGGGAAGACAATAGCAGGCATGCTGGGGATGGCCCGGGCTCTATGGCTTCTGAGGCGGAAAGAACCA
GCTGGGGCTCTAGGGGGTATCCCC
[124 nt withheld, positions 515-638]
C
[72 nt withheld, positions 640-711]
TCCCCCAAAAAACTTGATTA
[49 nt withheld, positions 732-780]
CCTTTGACGTTGGAGTCCACGTTCTTT
[37 nt withheld, positions 808-844]
ACCCTATCTCGGTCTATTCTTTTGATTTATAAGGGATTTTGCCGATTTCGGCCTATTGGTTAAAAAATGA
GCTGATTTAACAAAAATTTAACGCGAATTAATTCTGTGGAATGTGTGTCAGTTAGGGTGTGGAAAGTCCC
CAGGCTCCCCAGCAGGCAGAAGTATGCAAAGCATGCATCTCAATTAGTCAGCAACCAGGTGTGGAAAGTC
CCCAGGCTCCCCAGC
